>Addgene plasmid #146910 | pAc5.1B-lambdaN-HA-DmCup-del419-770-Y342AL347A_M | depositor full sequence | sequence record 289357 | Full Sequence
CTTCAAGGAATTAATTCTATATTCTAAAAACACAAATGATACTTCTAAAAAAAATCATGAATGGCATCAA
CTCTGAATCAAATCTTTGCAGATGCACCTACTTCTCATTTCCACTGTCACATCATTTTTCCAGATCTCGC
TGCCTGTTATGTGGCCCACAAACCAAGACACGTTTTATGGCCATTAAAGCTGGCTGATCGTCGCCAAACA
CCAAATACATATCAATATGTACATTCGAGAAAGAAGCGATCAAAGAAGCGTCTTCGGGCGAGTAGGAGAA
TGCGGAGGAGAAGGAGAACGAGCTGATCTAGTATCTCTCCACAATCCAATGCCAACTGACCAACTGGCCA
TATTCGGAGCAATTTGAAGCCAATTTCCATCGCCTGGCGATCGCTCCATTCTTGGCTATATGTTTTTCAC
CGTTCCCGGGGCCATTTTCAAAGACTCGTCGGTAAGATAAGATTGTGTCACTCGCTGTCTCTCTTCATTT
GTCGAAGAATGCTGAGGAATTTCGCGATGACGTCGGCGAGTATTTTGAAGAATGAGAATAATTTGTATTT
ATACGAAAATCAGTTAGTGGAATTTTCTACAAAAACATGTTATCTATAGATAATTTTGTTGCAAAATATG
TTGACTATGACAAAGATTGTATGTATATACCTTTAATGTATTCTCATTTTCTTATGTATTTATAATGGCA
ATGATGATACTGATGATATTTTAAGATGATGCCAGACCACAGGCTGATTTCTGCGTCTTTTGCCGAACGC
AGTGCATGTGCGGTTGTTGTTTTTTGGAATAGTTTCAATTTTCGGACTGTCCGCTTTGATTTCAGTTTCT
TGGCTTATTCAAAAAGCAAAGTAAAGCCAAAAAAGCGAGATGGCAATACCAAATGCGGCAAAACGGTAGT
GGAAGGAAAGGGGTGCGGGGCAGCGGAAGGAAGGGTGGGGCGGGGCGTGGCGGGGTCTGTGGCTGGGCGC
GACGTCACCGACGTTGGAGCCACTCCTTTGACCATGTGTGCGTGTGTGTATTATTCGTGTCTCGCCACTC
GCCGGTTGTTTTTTTCTTTTTATCTCGCTCTCTCTAGCGCCATCTCGTACGCATGCTCAACGCACCGCAT
GTTGCCGTGTCCTTTATGCGTCATTTTGGCTCGAAATAGGCAATTATTTAAACAAAGATTAGTCAACGAA
AACGCTAAAATAAATAAGTCTACAATATGGTTACTTATTGCCATGTGTGTGCAGCCAACGATAGCAACAA
AAGCAACAACACAGTGGCTTTCCCTCTTTCACTTTTTGTTTGCAAGCGCGTGCGAGCAAGACGGCACGAC
CGGCAAACGCAATTACGCTGACAAAGAGCAGACGAAGTTTTGGCCGAAAAACATCAAGGCGCCTGATACG
AATGCATTTGCAATAACAATTGCGATATTTAATATTGTTTATGAAGCTGTTTGACTTCAAAACACACAAA
AAAAAAAATAAAACAAATTATTTGAAAGAGAATTAGGAATCGGACAGCTTATCGTTACGGGCTAACAGCA
CACCGAGACGAAATAGCTTACCTGACGTCACAGCCTCTGGAAGAACTGCCGCCAAGCAGAGAGAGAGAGA
AAAAGAGGGAGAGCAGCTTAGACCGCATGTGCTTGTGTGTGAGGCGTCTCTCTCTTCGTCTCCTGTTTGC
GCAAACGCATAGACTGCACTGAGAAAATCGATTACCTATTTTTTATGAATGAATATTTGCACTATTACTA
TTCAAAACTATTAAGATAGCAATCACATTCAATAGCCAAATACTATACCACCTGAGCGATGCAACGAAAT
GATCAATTTGAGCAAAAATGCTGCATATTTAGGACGGCATCATTATAGAAATGCTTCTTGCTGTGTACTT
TTCTCTCGTCTGGCAGCTGTTTCGCCGTTATTGTTAAAACCGGCTTAAGTTAGGTGTGTTTTCTACGACT
AGTGATGCCCCTACTAGAAGATGTGTGTTGCACAAATGTCCCTGAATAACCAATTTGAAGTGCAGATAGC
AGTAAACGTAAGCTAATATGAATATTATTTAACTGTAATGTTTTAATATCGCTGGACATTACTAATAAAC
CCACTATAAACACATGTACATATGTATGTTTTGGCATACAATGAGTAGTTGGGGAAAAAATGTGTAAAAG
CACCGTGACCATCACAGCATAAAGATAACCAGCTGAAGTATCGAATATGAGTAACCCCCAAATTGAATCA
CATGCCGCAACTGATAGGACCCATGGAAGTACACTCTTCATGGCGATATACAAGACACACACAAGCACGA
ACACCCAGTTGCGGAGGAAATTCTCCGTAAATGAAAACCCAATCGGCGAACAATTCATACCCATATATGG
TAAAAGTTTTGAACGCGACTTGAGAGCGGAGAGCATTGCGGCTGATAAGGTTTTAGCGCTAAGCGGGCTT
TATAAAACGGGCTGCGGGACCAGTTTTCATATCACTACCGTTTGAGTTCTTGTGCTGTGTGGATACTCCT
CCCGACACAAAGCCGCTCCATCAGCCAGCAGTCGTCTAATCCAGAGACCCCGGATCGGGGTACCAACATG
GACGCACAAACACGACGACGTGAGCGTCGCGCTGAGAAACAAGCTCAATGGAAAGCTGCAAACGGTGGAT
CTCCTCCACATATGGCTTACCCATACGATGTTCCAGATTACGCTCCTCCAAGCTTGAATTCTGCAGATAT
CATGGACCCTATGAAAGAGGAGGCGATCGAATTGAATGGCCATGCTATGCAAATGGCCGAAGCTGAGCAA
GAAAATGGCGCTGGCGCCCTGAAAATTGCCACCAATGCGGGTGCAACCGATCGTCCAGCGCATCAGCAGC
TTCCGCTGCCAGTCGAAGATCAGCAGGATGAGGTGCTGACCCCCGCTGAGAAGGGCAAGTTCGAGTACCC
GCCCCCTCCACCGCCACCAACTCCAGTCCAGGCTCCGCTAGCCACCAAGGCCACCGCTCTGAATGCCAGT
CAAGAGCATGACGACGACGAGGCCAACTCCGAGAAGTGGGAGGATCCGTGCGCTCCGCCCCCGCCTCCTC
CGCTGCCGACTAGCGCTTTCCTGGCCACCGGACTGGGCTACCTCAAGCTGCCCGCCTTCAAGCTGAAGGA
CGCACTGGAGAAGGCCATCACCAAGTTGGAGGCCAACAAGCGGACGCTAAAGGCCAGCCCTGAGTCTTCT
CGTTCCATCAAAAACAAGAATGTGGTGGCCCTGGAGATGTTACCCAGGCGCTCAAACCCAGAAACGATCG
GCGATGGATCCATGTTGGCATCCACATCCACGGCTGTTATGCTGCAGACCAAAAAGCCCGCCGTTATTGT
GGAGATGGAGAGGCGTTGTAAGATCATCAATTTACTGGCCAAACAGAATCAAATCCTCGAATCCATTTCG
GGGGAGGCCATTCCGATGCATGGACCCTCGAAGCATCTGCACGAGGACGAGGGTCTGACCCTGCAAGTTC
TCTCGGCCCGAGCATCCACACCGTACACACAGCCCTCCAGCATGTTGTCCTGCACGGCCGTTAGTTGTGA
CCTGGAGCACGATTCGCCGCGGAAGCAAGTGGCCAGCAAGGAGGCCGTGCCGGAGCAGCAGTCTAGTCAG
GTGCAGCAAAAGCGTCCACCCAGCACAGGCATTCACAAGCCAGGAAGTCTGCGAGCACCCAAGGCTGTTC
GTCCTACTACTGCTCCGGTGGTCAGCAGCAAGCCGGTCAAGAGCGCTACCCGCTCCCGCGCGATGGACAT
TCGCAACGGGATGTTCAATGCCCTGATGCACAGGTCCAAGGAGAGCTTTGTGATGCCTCGCATCGCCACC
TGCGACGACATTGAGTTGGAGGGAAGGCTTCGCCGCATGAATATTTGGCGCACCTCGGACGGCACAAGAT
TCCGGACCCGCTCCACCACAGCTAACTTAAACATGAACAACAACAACAACAATGAGTGCATGCCTGGACA
GATGCCTTCGGTGGATCAGCTGGAGGCCAAATGGCGTCGAAACTCACTGAACAATGTTGGCGAGACTGCC
AACAAGCAGACTGATAACTTCCAGAAGCTAATTGGGTCTCTTTCTTCGGCTAAGCCACAGTCACAGGCGG
TTGGCTATGATGCCATCTCCAACTTTATAATGCAGCAACAGCAGTACCAGCAGCAGCAACAGAAGCAGCA
CCTCATCATACAGCAGCAGCAGCAACAGACCGCCTTTTTGGCGAGCCTGCAGCTGAAGGCGATCCTCGGC
CGGGCCGACACCCAATTGCTACTGCTCCGTCTGACTAAAGGGGAAATATCCAAGCACGGATTGCTGGTGC
AGTTGGCCAACCCACGCTTGACGGACATGGATCGCGAGGCCATCACTGCTGTATTGCAGTTCACCAACAC
CCAGCAGCAGCAGCAGCAGCACAAGCAGCAGCTGGACATGCTCTCAAGCACGGTCATCGCCAGCCAGTTG
CAGAATCTCCACAACTTGGCCATTGTCCAGCAGACTCTTGCAGCCAGGCAGCAGCCGCAGCATAATCCAC
AGACGCAGGCGCCGCACCAACTGTCGCAGGAGGACTTGCAAGCGCATGCCAATGTGATAATGCGAAACGC
CGTAATGAAGCGAAAAATTGAGGAGCAGACCTCGAAGCTTATCAATGGCGGTGCCAAGCATCAGGCACAG
CAGCAATATCTAAACCGTGGCCAGCAACGCCAGGCTCGACCAGATGCCAACTCGAATGCCTTGCTCCATG
CCTTGATCTCTGGCGGTGGCAATAACCACGCCTCTGGTTATCCTATGAAAGGACAGCCGCAGCAGCATCA
TTCCAATTTGAGATTCGGTGATAACCAAAACTTCCAATCTTTTGAGTCCAACCAGCCGCACTTCGCCACG
CAGTACAAGCAGCAATACCAACAGTCTCAGCAGCAACATCCCCATCAGCAGCCCCAACAGCTGAATTCGC
TTCATCAGAACAACGCTGGAGCTGTCAATAGCTTCAATAAGGCCCAAATGCAAGCTCAATCAGCTATTTC
CATGCTGCCCAACAGCGGGGATGAGTTTCATTAAGCGGCCGCTCGAGTCTAGAGGGCCCGCGGTTCGAAG
GTAAGCCTATCCCTAACCCTCTCCTCGGTCTCGATTCTACGCGTACCGGTCATCATCACCATCACCATTG
AGTTTAAACCCGCTGATCAGCCTCGACTGTGCCTTCTAAGGCCTGAGCTCGCTGATCAGCCTCGATCGAG
GATCCAGACATGATAAGATACATTGATGAGTTTGGACAAACCACAACTAGAATGCAGTGAAAAAAATGCT
TTATTTGTGAAATTTGTGATGCTATTGCTTTATTTGTAACCATTATAAGCTGCAATAAACAAGTTAACAA
CAACAATTGCATTCATTTTATGTTTCAGGTTCAGGGGGAGGTGTGGGAGGTTTTTTAAAGCAAGTAAAAC
CTCTACAAATGTGGTATGGCTGATTATGATCAGTCGACCGATGCCCTTGAGAGCCTTCAACCCAGTCAGC
TCCTTCCGGTGGGCGCGGGGCATGACTATCGTCGCCGCACTTATGACTGTCTTCTTTATCATGCAACTCG
TAGGACAGGTGCCGGCAGCGCTCTGGGTCATTTTCGGCGAGGACCGCTTTCGCTGGAGCGCGACGATGAT
CGGCCTGTCGCTTGCGGTATTCGGAATCTTGCACGCCCTCGCTCAAGCCTTCGTCACTGGTCCCGCCACC
AAACGTTTCGGCGAGAAGCAGGCCATTATCGCCGGCATGGCGGCCGACGCGCTGGGCTACGTCTTGCTGG
CGTTCGCGACGCGAGGCTGGATGGCCTTCCCCATTATGATTCTTCTCGCTTCCGGCGGCATCGGGATGCC
CGCGTTGCAGGCCATGCTGTCCAGGCAGGTAGATGACGACCATCAGGGACAGCTTCAAGGATCGCTCGCG
GCTCTTACCAGCCAGCAAAAGGCCAGGAACCGTAAAAAGGCCGCGTTGCTGGCGTTTTTCCATAGGCTCC
GCCCCCCTGACGAGCATCACAAAAATCGACGCTCAAGTCAGAGGTGGCGAAACCCGACAGGACTATAAAG
ATACCAGGCGTTTCCCCCTGGAAGCTCCCTCGTGCGCTCTCCTGTTCCGACCCTGCCGCTTACCGGATAC
CTGTCCGCCTTTCTCCCTTCGGGAAGCGTGGCGCTTTCTCAATGCTCACGCTGTAGGTATCTCAGTTCGG
TGTAGGTCGTTCGCTCCAAGCTGGGCTGTGTGCACGAACCCCCCGTTCAGCCCGACCGCTGCGCCTTATC
CGGTAACTATCGTCTTGAGTCCAACCCGGTAAGACACGACTTATCGCCACTGGCAGCAGCCACTGGTAAC
AGGATTAGCAGAGCGAGGTATGTAGGCGGTGCTACAGAGTTCTTGAAGTGGTGGCCTAACTACGGCTACA
CTAGAAGGACAGTATTTGGTATCTGCGCTCTGCTGAAGCCAGTTACCTTCGGAAAAAGAGTTGGTAGCTC
TTGATCCGGCAAACAAACCACCGCTGGTAGCGGTGGTTTTTTTGTTTGCAAGCAGCAGATTACGCGCAGA
AAAAAAGGATCTCAAGAAGATCCTTTGATCTTTTCTACGGGGTCTGACGCTCAGTGGAACGAAAACTCAC
GTTAAGGGATTTTGGTCATGAGATTATCAAAAAGGATCTTCACCTAGATCCTTTTAAATTAAAAATGAAG
TTTTAAATCAATCTAAAGTATATATGAGTAAACTTGGTCTGACAGTTACCAATGCTTAATCAGTGAGGCA
CCTATCTCAGCGATCTGTCTATTTCGTTCATCCATAGTTGCCTGACTCCCCGTCGTGTAGATAACTACGA
TACGGGAGGGCTTACCATCTGGCCCCAGTGCTGCAATGATACCGCGAGACCCACGCTCACCGGCTCCAGA
TTTATCAGCAATAAACCAGCCAGCCGGAAGGGCCGAGCGCAGAAGTGGTCCTGCAACTTTATCCGCCTCC
ATCCAGTCTATTAATTGTTGCCGGGAAGCTAGAGTAAGTAGTTCGCCAGTTAATAGTTTGCGCAACGTTG
TTGCCATTGCTGCAGGCATCGTGGTGTCACGCTCGTCGTTTGGTATGGCTTCATTCAGCTCCGGTTCCCA
ACGATCAAGGCGAGTTACATGATCCCCCATGTTGTGCAAAAAAGCGGTTAGCTCCTTCGGTCCTCCGATC
GTTGTCAGAAGTAAGTTGGCCGCAGTGTTATCACTCATGGTTATGGCAGCACTGCATAATTCTCTTACTG
TCATGCCATCCGTAAGATGCTTTTCTGTGACTGGTGAGTACTCAACCAAGTCATTCTGAGAATAGTGTAT
GCGGCGACCGAGTTGCTCTTGCCCGGCGTCAACACGGGATAATACCGCGCCACATAGCAGAACTTTAAAA
GTGCTCATCATTGGAAAACGTTCTTCGGGGCGAAAACTCTCAAGGATCTTACCGCTGTTGAGATCCAGTT
CGATGTAACCCACTCGTGCACCCAACTGATCTTCAGCATCTTTTACTTTCACCAGCGTTTCTGGGTGAGC
AAAAACAGGAAGGCAAAATGCCGCAAAAAAGGGAATAAGGGCGACACGGAAATGTTGAATACTCATACTC
TTCCTTTTTCAATATTATTGAAGCATTTATCAGGGTTATTGTCTCATGAGCGGATACATATTTGAATGTA
TTTAGAAAAATAAACAAATAGGGGTTCCGCGCACATTTCCCCGAAAAGTGCCACCTGACGTCTAAGAAAC
CATTATTATCATGACATTAACCTATAAAAATAGGCGTATCACGAGGCCCTTTCGT
Features (pLannotate 1.2.2; 11 found; start..end, strand, type, name):
     56..2568    +  promoter       Ac5 promoter: Drosophila melanogaster actin 5C promoter
   2588..2653    +  CDS            N (fragment): REGN_LAMBD - Experimental evidence at protein level: Swiss-Prot protein existence level 1. Plays a role as a transcriptional antitermination factor that allows the virus to initiate its lytic phase. Activates expression of the delayed viral early genes by modifying host RNA polymerase (RNAP) into a form that is resistant to termination signals. This antitermination function requires the host NusA protein which serves to stabilize the interaction between antitermination protein N and host RNA polymerase. From Escherichia phage lambda (Bacteriophage lambda).
   2678..2704    +  CDS            3xHA (fragment): three tandem HA epitope tags
   2777..5071    +  CDS            cup (fragment): CUP_DROME - Also known as fs(2)cup. Experimental evidence at protein level: Swiss-Prot protein existence level 1. Adapter protein that plays a central role in localization of transcripts in the oocyte and in young embryos (PubMed:9118812). Maintains RNA targets in a repressed state by promoting their deadenylation and protects deadenylated mRNAs from further degradation (PubMed:21937713). Binds to and recruits eIF-4E to the 3'-UTR of some mRNA targets which prevents interaction between eIF4E1 and eIF4G (PubMed:14685270, PubMed:15465908, PubMed:21081899). This may contribute to translational re
   5110..5151    +  CDS            V5 tag: epitope tag from simian virus 5
   5251..5385    -  polyA_signal   SV40 poly(A) signal: SV40 polyadenylation signal
   5408..5492    -  CDS            large T antigen (fragment): large T antigen from SV40 (simian virus 40)
   5493..5963    +  CDS            TcR (fragment): tetracycline efflux protein; tet; confers resistance to tetracycline
   6007..6595    -  rep_origin     ori: high-copy-number ColE1/pMB1/pBR322/pUC origin of replication
   6766..7626    -  CDS            AmpR: β-lactamase; bla; confers resistance to ampicillin, carbenicillin, and related antibiotics
   7627..7731    -  promoter       AmpR promoter: bla
