[The description below was written by a language model from this plasmid's Addgene catalogue record and pLannotate feature annotations shown in this document.]
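Description:
pAc5.1B-lambdaN-HA-DmCup-del419-770-Y342AL347A_M is a 7.8 kb insect expression plasmid for producing a tagged, mutated form of the Drosophila melanogaster protein Cup in fly cells. The catalogue lists the backbone as unknown, although the name and annotated parts point to a pAc5.1B-type vector. In bacteria it is maintained through a ColE1/pUC-family origin and selected with ampicillin via the β-lactamase gene and its own promoter. The feature annotation calls this origin high copy, whereas the repository entry lists the plasmid as low copy. Short fragments of a tetracycline resistance gene and of SV40 large T antigen are also detected; these look like non-functional backbone remnants.

Expression is driven by the constitutive Drosophila actin 5C promoter and terminated by an SV40 polyadenylation signal. The open reading frame begins with a short fragment of the bacteriophage lambda N protein, followed by an HA epitope (annotated as a partial match to a 3xHA element) and then the cup coding sequence. As the name indicates, this variant lacks residues 419–770 and carries the Y342A and L347A substitutions; the record does not state what these changes disrupt. A V5 tag is annotated downstream of the insert, but the record does not show whether it is read in frame with Cup.

The lambda N peptide is commonly used to tether a fusion protein to reporter mRNAs carrying BoxB hairpins, so that its effect on the bound transcript can be measured, with HA allowing detection. This fits the associated study on Cup promoting deadenylation and inhibiting decapping of target mRNAs, in which such a mutant would help map the regions needed for these activities.
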