Addgene plasmid #146910: pAc5.1B-lambdaN-HA-DmCup-del419-770-Y342AL347A_M
Purpose: Insect Expression of DmCup-del419-770-Y342AL347A
Depositing lab: Elisa Izaurralde. Depositing organization: Max Planck Institute for Developmental Biology. Publication: CUP promotes deadenylation and inhibits decapping of mRNA targets. Igreja C, Izaurralde E. Genes Dev. 2011 Sep 15;25(18):1955-67. doi: 10.1101/gad.17136311. PubMed 21937713.
Backbone
  Vector backbone: Unknown
  Vector type: Insect Expression
Growth in bacteria
  Bacterial resistance: Ampicillin, 100 μg/mL
  Growth temperature: 37°C
  Growth strain: DH5alpha
  Copy number: Low Copy
Gene/Insert
  Gene/Insert name: DmCup-del419-770-Y342AL347A
  Species: D. melanogaster (fly)
  Entrez Gene: cup (a.k.a. Dmel_CG11181, CG11181, CUP, Cup, DmCup, Dmel\CG11181, fs(1)cup, fs(2)cup, i239)
  Cloning method: Unknown
Terms and licenses: Academic/Nonprofit Terms; Industry Terms: Not Available to Industry
Depositor comments: Sequence according to the sequence given by NCBI: AF004917.1 Plasmids from this collection were made available to the research community and donated after the lab closed. Please note that the sequence provided by the depositing laboratory may be theoretical/predicted or based on Sanger sequencing results. There may be discrepancies between sequencing results obtained by Addgene and the depositor sequence. If an Addgene verified sequence is not available, please contact before placing your order to request that our lab fully sequence the plasmid.
How to cite: pAc5.1B-lambdaN-HA-DmCup-del419-770-Y342AL347A_M was a gift from Elisa Izaurralde (Addgene plasmid # 146910 ; http://n2t.net/addgene:146910 ; RRID:Addgene_146910)
